Addgene plasmid #216323: pAAV-CMV-BD10-SAS620-3’dCas9-VPR-synpA
Purpose: Transactivation of murine Myo7b gene via split dCas9-VPR (REVeRT system).
Depositing lab: Elvir Becirovic. Depositing organization: Zurich University Hospital. Publication: mRNA trans-splicing dual AAV vectors for (epi)genome editing and gene therapy. Riedmayr LM, Hinrichsmeyer KS, Thalhammer SB, Mittas DM, Karguth N, Otify DY, Bohm S, Weber VJ, Bartoschek MD, Splith V, Brummer M, Ferreira R, Boon N, Wogenstein GM, Grimm C, Wijnholds J, Mehlfeld V, Michalakis S, Fenske S, Biel M, Becirovic E. Nat Commun. 2023 Oct 18;14(1):6578. doi: 10.1038/s41467-023-42386-0. PubMed 37852949.
Backbone
  Vector backbone: pAAV2.1
  Vector type: AAV
Growth in bacteria
  Bacterial resistance: Ampicillin, 100 μg/mL
  Growth temperature: 30°C
  Growth strain: NEB Stable
  Copy number: High Copy
Gene/Insert
  Gene/Insert name: Split Cas9-VPR + splice acceptor site
  Species: Synthetic
  Insert size (bp): 3743
  Promoter: CMV
  Cloning method: Restriction Enzyme; 5′ cloning site SacI (not destroyed); 3′ cloning site XhoI (not destroyed)
  Sequencing primers: 5′ CGCAAATGGGCGGTAGGCGTG; 3′ AACCCGCCATGCTACTTATCTACGTAGCC
Terms and licenses: Academic/Nonprofit Terms; Industry Terms: Not Available to Industry
How to cite: pAAV-CMV-BD10-SAS620-3’dCas9-VPR-synpA was a gift from Elvir Becirovic (Addgene plasmid # 216323 ; http://n2t.net/addgene:216323 ; RRID:Addgene_216323)
