[The description below was written by a language model from this plasmid's Addgene catalogue record and pLannotate feature annotations shown in this document.]
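Description:
pAAV-CMV-BD10-SAS620-3'dCas9-VPR-synpA is an AAV transfer plasmid built on the pAAV2.1 backbone and carries the downstream half of a split dCas9-VPR transcriptional activator for the REVeRT dual-vector mRNA trans-splicing system. It is propagated in E. coli through a high-copy ColE1/pUC-type origin with ampicillin selection (AmpR, β-lactamase). The backbone also retains an f1 origin and remnants of the lac region (lacI and lacZα fragments, lac promoter and operator). Two AAV2 inverted terminal repeats flank the expression cassette and define the segment that is packaged into recombinant AAV particles. A recombination-deficient host strain is recorded for growth, which is common for ITR-containing plasmids.

Between the ITRs, the CMV enhancer and promoter drive a synthetic insert of about 3.7 kb. The construct name indicates that the transcript begins with a binding domain (BD10) and a splice acceptor site (SAS620). The feature table does not annotate these elements, but they presumably lie in the unannotated stretch between the promoter and the coding sequence. They are followed by the 3' portion of catalytically dead S. pyogenes Cas9. This is fused to the tripartite VPR activator, detected as a VP16-derived repeat fragment, the RELA/p65 activation region and the Epstein-Barr virus Rta activation domain. A short synthetic poly(A) signal ends the cassette, and a Gateway attB1 remnant sits between dCas9 and VPR.

In the trans-splicing design, this pre-mRNA pairs through its binding domain with a partner transcript from a second AAV that carries the 5' dCas9 half and a splice donor. Splicing then joins the two into a full-length dCas9-VPR message, circumventing the AAV packaging limit. The stated purpose is transactivation of the murine Myo7b gene. No guide RNA cassette is annotated here, so it is presumably supplied from elsewhere.
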