Features (pLannotate 1.2.2; 19 found; start..end, strand, type, name):
      2..94      +  CDS            lacI (fragment): lac repressor; lacI; The lac repressor binds to the lac operator to inhibit transcription in E. coli. This inhibition can be relieved by adding lactose or isopropyl-β-D-thiogalactopyranoside (IPTG).
    107..128     +  protein_bind   CAP binding site: CAP binding activates transcription in the presence of cAMP. E. coli catabolite activator protein
    143..173     +  promoter       lac promoter: promoter for the E. coli lac operon
    181..197     +  protein_bind   lac operator: The lac repressor binds to the lac operator to inhibit transcription in E. coli. This inhibition can be relieved by adding lactose or isopropyl-β-D-thiogalactopyranoside (IPTG). lac repressor encoded by lacI
    258..388     -  repeat_region  AAV2 ITR (fragment): inverted terminal repeat of adeno-associated virus serotype 2 inverted
    494..873     +  enhancer       CMV enhancer: human cytomegalovirus immediate early enhancer
    874..1077    +  promoter       CMV promoter: human cytomegalovirus (CMV) immediate early promoter
   1264..3185    +  CDS            Cas9m4 (fragment): catalytically dead mutant of the Cas9 endonuclease from the Streptococcus pyogenes Type II CRISPR/Cas system RNA-guided DNA-binding protein that lacks endonuclease activity due to the mutations D10A, D839A, H840A, and N863A (Mali et al., 2013)
   3255..3279    +  protein_bind   attB1: mutant version of attB; recombination site for the Gateway® BP reaction BP Clonase™
   3429..3445    +  CDS            VP96 (fragment): 6 tandem repeats of the minimal activation domain of herpes simplex virus VP16 (Cheng et al., 2013)
   3510..4289    +  CDS            RELA (fragment): TF65_HUMAN - Also known as NFKB3. Experimental evidence at protein level: Swiss-Prot protein existence level 1. NF-kappa-B is a pleiotropic transcription factor present in almost all cell types and is the endpoint of a series of signal transduction events that are initiated by a vast array of stimuli related to many biological processes such as inflammation, immunity, differentiation, cell growth, tumorigenesis and apoptosis. NF-kappa-B is a homo- or heterodimeric complex formed by the Rel-like domain- containing proteins RELA/p65, RELB, NFKB1/p105, NFKB1/p50, REL and NFKB2/p52. The heterodime
   4308..4877    +  CDS            Rta AD: transcriptional activation domain from the human herpesvirus 4 (Epstein-Barr virus) replication and transcription activator Rta/BRLF1 (Hardwick et al., 1992; Chavez et al., 2015)
   4882..4929    +  polyA_signal   poly(A) signal: synthetic polyadenylation signal
   5017..5147    +  repeat_region  AAV2 ITR (fragment): inverted terminal repeat of adeno-associated virus serotype 2 inverted
   5161..5318    +  CDS            lacZα (fragment): LacZα fragment of β-galactosidase; lacZ fragment
   5323..5751    +  rep_origin     f1 ori (sequence partly withheld): f1 bacteriophage origin of replication; arrow indicates direction of (+) strand synthesis
   5804..5908    +  promoter       AmpR promoter: bla
   5909..6769    +  CDS            AmpR: β-lactamase; bla; confers resistance to ampicillin, carbenicillin, and related antibiotics
   6940..7528    +  rep_origin     ori: high-copy-number ColE1/pMB1/pBR322/pUC origin of replication
>Addgene plasmid #216323 | pAAV-CMV-BD10-SAS620-3’dCas9-VPR-synpA | addgene full sequence | sequence record 426615 | Addgene NGS Result
AGCGCCCAATACGCAAACCGCCTCTCCCCGCGCGTTGGCCGATTCATTAATGCAGCTGGCACGACAGGTT
TCCCGACTGGAAAGCGGGCAGTGAGCGCAACGCAATTAATGTGAGTTAGCTCACTCATTAGGCACCCCAG
GCTTTACACTTTATGCTTCCGGCTCGTATGTTGTGTGGAATTGTGAGCGGATAACAATTTCACACAGGAA
ACAGCTATGACCATGATTACGCCAGATTTAATTAAGGCCTTAATTAGGCTGCGCGCTCGCTCGCTCACTG
AGGCCGCCCGGGCAAAGCCCGGGCGTCGGGCGACCTTTGGTCGCCCGGCCTCAGTGAGCGAGCGAGCGCG
CAGAGAGGGAGTGGCCAACTCCATCACTAGGGGTTCCTTGTAGTTAATGATTAACCCGCCATGCTACTTA
TCTACGTAGCCATGCTCTAGGAAGATCGGAATTCGCCCTTAAGGGCGCGCCGTTTAAATAGCTAGCACGC
GTTGACATTGATTATTGACTAGTTATTAATAGTAATCAATTACGGGGTCATTAGTTCATAGCCCATATAT
GGAGTTCCGCGTTACATAACTTACGGTAAATGGCCCGCCTGGCTGACCGCCCAACGACCCCCGCCCATTG
ACGTCAATAATGACGTATGTTCCCATAGTAACGCCAATAGGGACTTTCCATTGACGTCAATGGGTGGAGT
ATTTACGGTAAACTGCCCACTTGGCAGTACATCAAGTGTATCATATGCCAAGTACGCCCCCTATTGACGT
CAATGACGGTAAATGGCCCGCCTGGCATTATGCCCAGTACATGACCTTATGGGACTTTCCTACTTGGCAG
TACATCTACGTATTAGTCATCGCTATTACCATGGTGATGCGGTTTTGGCAGTACATCAATGGGCGTGGAT
AGCGGTTTGACTCACGGGGATTTCCAAGTCTCCACCCCATTGACGTCAATGGGAGTTTGTTTTGGCACCA
AAATCAACGGGACTTTCCAAAATGTCGTAACAACTCCGCCCCATTGACGCAAATGGGCGGTAGGCGTGTA
CGGTGGGAGGTCTATATAAGCAGAGCTCGTTTAGTGAACCGTCAGAGGTACCACCGGTCGACTAGAGGAT
CCAGGTGCGGCCGCCATCTGACCACCTGCGAATTTTTGCATCCTGCTGTTTAATCTGCGTTGGTTTAACC
GCCTGTCTGGCTTTTTTTCACTGATGTGATCGCCTTGATGCACTGCGGCCGCCAACGAGTCTTTTGTCAT
CTACAGGTAGCCCAGCTATCAAAAAGGGAATACTGCAGACCGTTAAGGTCGTGGATGAACTCGTCAAAGT
AATGGGAAGGCATAAGCCCGAGAATATCGTTATCGAGATGGCCCGAGAGAACCAAACTACCCAGAAGGGA
CAGAAGAACAGTAGGGAAAGGATGAAGAGGATTGAAGAGGGTATAAAAGAACTGGGGTCCCAAATCCTTA
AGGAACACCCAGTTGAAAACACCCAGCTTCAGAATGAGAAGCTCTACCTGTACTACCTGCAGAACGGCAG
GGACATGTACGTGGATCAGGAACTGGACATCAATCGGCTCTCCGACTACGACGTGGCTGCTATCGTGCCC
CAGTCTTTTCTCAAAGATGATTCTATTGATAATAAAGTGTTGACAAGATCCGATAAAGCTAGAGGGAAGA
GTGATAACGTCCCCTCAGAAGAAGTTGTCAAGAAAATGAAAAATTATTGGCGGCAGCTGCTGAACGCCAA
ACTGATCACACAACGGAAGTTCGATAATCTGACTAAGGCTGAACGAGGTGGCCTGTCTGAGTTGGATAAA
GCCGGCTTCATCAAAAGGCAGCTTGTTGAGACACGCCAGATCACCAAGCACGTGGCCCAAATTCTCGATT
CACGCATGAACACCAAGTACGATGAAAATGACAAACTGATTCGAGAGGTGAAAGTTATTACTCTGAAGTC
TAAGCTGGTCTCAGATTTCAGAAAGGACTTTCAGTTTTATAAGGTGAGAGAGATCAACAATTACCACCAT
GCGCATGATGCCTACCTGAATGCAGTGGTAGGCACTGCACTTATCAAAAAATATCCCAAGCTTGAATCTG
AATTTGTTTACGGAGACTATAAAGTGTACGATGTTAGGAAAATGATCGCAAAGTCTGAGCAGGAAATAGG
CAAGGCCACCGCTAAGTACTTCTTTTACAGCAATATTATGAATTTTTTCAAGACCGAGATTACACTGGCC
AATGGAGAGATTCGGAAGCGACCACTTATCGAAACAAACGGAGAAACAGGAGAAATCGTGTGGGACAAGG
GTAGGGATTTCGCGACAGTCCGGAAGGTCCTGTCCATGCCGCAGGTGAACATCGTTAAAAAGACCGAAGT
ACAGACCGGAGGCTTCTCCAAGGAAAGTATCCTCCCGAAAAGGAACAGCGACAAGCTGATCGCACGCAAA
AAAGATTGGGACCCCAAGAAATACGGCGGATTCGATTCTCCTACAGTCGCTTACAGTGTACTGGTTGTGG
CCAAAGTGGAGAAAGGGAAGTCTAAAAAACTCAAAAGCGTCAAGGAACTGCTGGGCATCACAATCATGGA
GCGATCAAGCTTCGAAAAAAACCCCATCGACTTTCTCGAGGCGAAAGGATATAAAGAGGTCAAAAAAGAC
CTCATCATTAAGCTTCCCAAGTACTCTCTCTTTGAGCTTGAAAACGGCCGGAAACGAATGCTCGCTAGTG
CGGGCGAGCTGCAGAAAGGTAACGAGCTGGCACTGCCCTCTAAATACGTTAATTTCTTGTATCTGGCCAG
CCACTATGAAAAGCTCAAAGGGTCTCCCGAAGATAATGAGCAGAAGCAGCTGTTCGTGGAACAACACAAA
CACTACCTTGATGAGATCATCGAGCAAATAAGCGAATTCTCCAAAAGAGTGATCCTCGCCGACGCTAACC
TCGATAAGGTGCTTTCTGCTTACAATAAGCACAGGGATAAGCCCATCAGGGAGCAGGCAGAAAACATTAT
CCACTTGTTTACTCTGACCAACTTGGGCGCGCCTGCAGCCTTCAAGTACTTCGACACCACCATAGACAGA
AAGCGGTACACCTCTACAAAGGAGGTCCTGGACGCCACACTGATTCATCAGTCAATTACGGGGCTCTATG
AAACAAGAATCGACCTCTCTCAGCTCGGTGGAGACAGCAGGGCTGACCCCAAGAAGAAGAGGAAGGTGTC
GCCAGGGATCCGTCGACTTGACGCGTTGATATCAACAAGTTTGTACAAAAAAGCAGGCTACAAAGAGGCC
AGCGGTTCCGGACGGGCTGACGCATTGGACGATTTTGATCTGGATATGCTGGGAAGTGACGCCCTCGATG
ATTTTGACCTTGACATGCTTGGTTCGGATGCCCTTGATGACTTTGACCTCGACATGCTCGGCAGTGACGC
CCTTGATGATTTCGACCTGGACATGCTGATTAACTCTAGAAGTTCCGGATCTCCGAAAAAGAAACGCAAA
GTTGGTAGCCAGTACCTGCCCGACACCGACGACCGGCACCGGATCGAGGAAAAGCGGAAGCGGACCTACG
AGACATTCAAGAGCATCATGAAGAAGTCCCCCTTCAGCGGCCCCACCGACCCTAGACCTCCACCTAGAAG
AATCGCCGTGCCCAGCAGATCCAGCGCCAGCGTGCCAAAACCTGCCCCCCAGCCTTACCCCTTCACCAGC
AGCCTGAGCACCATCAACTACGACGAGTTCCCTACCATGGTGTTCCCCAGCGGCCAGATCTCTCAGGCCT
CTGCTCTGGCTCCAGCCCCTCCTCAGGTGCTGCCTCAGGCTCCTGCTCCTGCACCAGCTCCAGCCATGGT
GTCTGCACTGGCTCAGGCACCAGCACCCGTGCCTGTGCTGGCTCCTGGACCTCCACAGGCTGTGGCTCCA
CCAGCCCCTAAACCTACACAGGCCGGCGAGGGCACACTGTCTGAAGCTCTGCTGCAGCTGCAGTTCGACG
ACGAGGATCTGGGAGCCCTGCTGGGAAACAGCACCGATCCTGCCGTGTTCACCGACCTGGCCAGCGTGGA
CAACAGCGAGTTCCAGCAGCTGCTGAACCAGGGCATCCCTGTGGCCCCTCACACCACCGAGCCCATGCTG
ATGGAATACCCCGAGGCCATCACCCGGCTCGTGACAGGCGCTCAGAGGCCTCCTGATCCAGCTCCTGCCC
CTCTGGGAGCACCAGGCCTGCCTAATGGACTGCTGTCTGGCGACGAGGACTTCAGCTCTATCGCCGATAT
GGATTTCTCAGCCTTGCTGGGCTCTGGCAGCGGCAGCCGGGATTCCAGGGAAGGGATGTTTTTGCCGAAG
CCTGAGGCCGGCTCCGCTATTAGTGACGTGTTTGAGGGCCGCGAGGTGTGCCAGCCAAAACGAATCCGGC
CATTTCATCCTCCAGGAAGTCCATGGGCCAACCGCCCACTCCCCGCCAGCCTCGCACCAACACCAACCGG
TCCAGTACATGAGCCAGTCGGGTCACTGACCCCGGCACCAGTCCCTCAGCCACTGGATCCAGCGCCCGCA
GTGACTCCCGAGGCCAGTCACCTGTTGGAGGATCCCGATGAAGAGACGAGCCAGGCTGTCAAAGCCCTTC
GGGAGATGGCCGATACTGTGATTCCCCAGAAGGAAGAGGCTGCAATCTGTGGCCAAATGGACCTTTCCCA
TCCGCCCCCAAGGGGCCATCTGGATGAGCTGACAACCACACTTGAGTCCATGACCGAGGATCTGAACCTG
GACTCACCCCTGACCCCGGAATTGAACGAGATTCTGGATACCTTCCTGAACGACGAGTGCCTCTTGCATG
CCATGCATATCAGCACAGGACTGTCCATCTTCGACACATCTCTGTTTTGACAATAAAATATCTTTATTTT
CATTACATCTGTGTGTTGGTTTTTTGTGTCTCGAGTTAAGGGCGAATTCCCGATAAGGATCTTCCTAGAG
CATGGCTACGTAGATAAGTAGCATGGCGGGTTAATCATTAACTACAAGGAACCCCTAGTGATGGAGTTGG
CCACTCCCTCTCTGCGCGCTCGCTCGCTCACTGAGGCCGGGCGACCAAAGGTCGCCCGACGCCCGGGCTT
TGCCCGGGCGGCCTCAGTGAGCGAGCGAGCGCGCAGCCTTAATTAACCTAATTCACTGGCCGTCGTTTTA
CAACGTCGTGACTGGGAAAACCCTGGCGTTACCCAACTTAATCGCCTTGCAGCACATCCCCCTTTCGCCA
GCTGGCGTAATAGCGAAGAGGCCCGCACCGATCGCCCTTCCCAACAGTTGCGCAGCCTGAATGGCGAATG
GG
[124 nt withheld, positions 5323-5446]
C
[91 nt withheld, positions 5448-5538]
A
[49 nt withheld, positions 5540-5588]
CCTTTGACGTTGGAGTCCACGTTCTTT
[37 nt withheld, positions 5616-5652]
ACCCTATCTCGGTCTATTCTTTTGATTTATAAGGGATTTTGCCGATTTCGGCCTATTGGTTAAAAAATGA
GCTGATTTAACAAAAATTTAACGCGAATTTTAACAAAATATTAACGCTTACAATTTAGGTGGCACTTTTC
GGGGAAATGTGCGCGGAACCCCTATTTGTTTATTTTTCTAAATACATTCAAATATGTATCCGCTCATGAG
ACAATAACCCTGATAAATGCTTCAATAATATTGAAAAAGGAAGAGTATGAGTATTCAACATTTCCGTGTC
GCCCTTATTCCCTTTTTTGCGGCATTTTGCCTTCCTGTTTTTGCTCACCCAGAAACGCTGGTGAAAGTAA
AAGATGCTGAAGATCAGTTGGGTGCACGAGTGGGTTACATCGAACTGGATCTCAACAGCGGTAAGATCCT
TGAGAGTTTTCGCCCCGAAGAACGTTTTCCAATGATGAGCACTTTTAAAGTTCTGCTATGTGGCGCGGTA
TTATCCCGTATTGACGCCGGGCAAGAGCAACTCGGTCGCCGCATACACTATTCTCAGAATGACTTGGTTG
AGTACTCACCAGTCACAGAAAAGCATCTTACGGATGGCATGACAGTAAGAGAATTATGCAGTGCTGCCAT
AACCATGAGTGATAACACTGCGGCCAACTTACTTCTGACAACGATCGGAGGACCGAAGGAGCTAACCGCT
TTTTTGCACAACATGGGGGATCATGTAACTCGCCTTGATCGTTGGGAACCGGAGCTGAATGAAGCCATAC
CAAACGACGAGCGTGACACCACGATGCCTGTAGCAATGGCAACAACGTTGCGCAAACTATTAACTGGCGA
ACTACTTACTCTAGCTTCCCGGCAACAATTAATAGACTGGATGGAGGCGGATAAAGTTGCAGGACCACTT
CTGCGCTCGGCCCTTCCGGCTGGCTGGTTTATTGCTGATAAATCTGGAGCCGGTGAGCGTGGGTCTCGCG
GTATCATTGCAGCACTGGGGCCAGATGGTAAGCCCTCCCGTATCGTAGTTATCTACACGACGGGGAGTCA
GGCAACTATGGATGAACGAAATAGACAGATCGCTGAGATAGGTGCCTCACTGATTAAGCATTGGTAACTG
TCAGACCAAGTTTACTCATATATACTTTAGATTGATTTAAAACTTCATTTTTAATTTAAAAGGATCTAGG
TGAAGATCCTTTTTGATAATCTCATGACCAAAATCCCTTAACGTGAGTTTTCGTTCCACTGAGCGTCAGA
CCCCGTAGAAAAGATCAAAGGATCTTCTTGAGATCCTTTTTTTCTGCGCGTAATCTGCTGCTTGCAAACA
AAAAAACCACCGCTACCAGCGGTGGTTTGTTTGCCGGATCAAGAGCTACCAACTCTTTTTCCGAAGGTAA
CTGGCTTCAGCAGAGCGCAGATACCAAATACTGTTCTTCTAGTGTAGCCGTAGTTAGGCCACCACTTCAA
GAACTCTGTAGCACCGCCTACATACCTCGCTCTGCTAATCCTGTTACCAGTGGCTGCTGCCAGTGGCGAT
AAGTCGTGTCTTACCGGGTTGGACTCAAGACGATAGTTACCGGATAAGGCGCAGCGGTCGGGCTGAACGG
GGGGTTCGTGCACACAGCCCAGCTTGGAGCGAACGACCTACACCGAACTGAGATACCTACAGCGTGAGCT
ATGAGAAAGCGCCACGCTTCCCGAAGGGAGAAAGGCGGACAGGTATCCGGTAAGCGGCAGGGTCGGAACA
GGAGAGCGCACGAGGGAGCTTCCAGGGGGAAACGCCTGGTATCTTTATAGTCCTGTCGGGTTTCGCCACC
TCTGACTTGAGCGTCGATTTTTGTGATGCTCGTCAGGGGGGCGGAGCCTATGGAAAAACGCCAGCAACGC
GGCCTTTTTACGGTTCCTGGCCTTTTGCTGGCCTTTTGCTCACATGTTCTTTCCTGCGTTATCCCCTGAT
TCTGTGGATAACCGTATTACCGCCTTTGAGTGAGCTGATACCGCTCGCCGCAGCCGAACGACCGAGCGCA
GCGAGTCAGTGAGCGAGGAAGCGGAAG
